Addgene plasmid #39107: FABP9
Purpose: Bacterial expression for structure determination; may not be full ORF
Depositing lab: Nicola Burgess-Brown. Depositing organization: University of Oxford.
Backbone
  Vector backbone: pNIC28-Bsa4
  Backbone manufacturer: SGC
  Vector type: Bacterial Expression
Growth in bacteria
  Bacterial resistance: Kanamycin, 50 μg/mL
  Growth temperature: 37°C
  Growth strain: Mach1
  Copy number: Low Copy
Gene/Insert
  Gene/Insert name: FABP9 (alt names: fatty acid binding protein 9, testis; PDB:4A60)
  Species: H. sapiens (human)
  Insert size (bp): 490
  Entrez Gene: FABP9 (a.k.a. PERF, PERF15, T-FABP)
  Tag / fusion protein: His Tev (N terminal on insert)
  Cloning method: Ligation Independent Cloning
  Sequencing primers: 5′ T7; 3′ T7-term
Terms and licenses: Academic/Nonprofit Terms; Industry Terms: Not Available to Industry
How to cite: FABP9 was a gift from Nicola Burgess-Brown (Addgene plasmid # 39107 ; http://n2t.net/addgene:39107 ; RRID:Addgene_39107)
