[The description below was written by a language model from this plasmid's Addgene catalogue record.]
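Description:
FABP9 is a bacterial expression plasmid built on the pNIC28-Bsa4 backbone from the SGC, a vector designed for ligation-independent cloning of targets intended for recombinant protein production. It is recorded as a low-copy plasmid that is selected with kanamycin. The record does not list the origin of replication or give a feature table, and it does not name the promoter explicitly. The use of T7 and T7-terminator sequencing primers does indicate that the insert lies between T7 promoter and terminator elements, which would mean expression depends on a host supplying T7 RNA polymerase.

The insert is a roughly 490 bp fragment of human FABP9, the testis fatty acid binding protein also known as PERF, PERF15 or T-FABP. It was introduced by ligation-independent cloning and is fused at its N terminus to a histidine tag followed by a TEV protease recognition site. This arrangement allows the protein to be captured by immobilised metal affinity chromatography, after which the tag can be cleaved off with TEV protease to leave near-native protein.

The stated purpose is bacterial expression for structure determination, and the entry links the construct to a deposited Protein Data Bank structure. The record cautions that the insert may not be the full open reading frame, as is common for constructs whose boundaries were optimised for crystallography. Users needing the complete coding sequence should check the boundaries against the reference gene.
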