>Addgene plasmid #39107 | FABP9 | depositor partial sequence | sequence record 49164 | FABP9 sequence 490 bps
CATATGCACCATCATCATCATCATTCTTCTGGTGTAGATCTGGGTACCGAGAACCTGTACTTCCAATCCA
TGGAGCCCTTCTTGGGAACCTGGAAGCTGGTCTCCAGTGAAAACTTTGAGGATTACATGAAAGAACTGGG
AGTGAATTTCGCAGCCCGGAACATGGCAGGGTTAGTGAAACCGACAGTAACTATTAGTGTTGATGGGAAA
ATGATGACCATAAGAACAGAAAGTTCTTTCCAGGACACTAAGATCTCCTTCAAGCTGGGGGAAGAATTTG
ATGAAACTACAGCAGACAACCGGAAAGTAAAGAGCACCATAACATTAGAGAATGGCTCAATGATTCACGT
CCAAAAATGGCTTGGCAAAGAGACAACAATCAAAAGAAAAATTGTGGATGAAAAAATGGTAGTGGAATGT
AAAATGAATAATATTGTCAGCACCAGAATCTACGAAAAGGTGTGACAGTAAAGGTGGATACGGATCCGAA
