>Addgene plasmid #39107 | FABP9 | addgene partial sequence | sequence record 51900 | T7_term
GCAGCCGGATCTCAGTGGTGGTGGTGGTGGTGCTCGAGTGCGGCCGCAAGCTTGTCGACGGAGCTCGAAT
TCGGATCCGTATCCACCTTTACTGTCACACCTTTTCGTAGATTCTGGTGCTGACAATATTATTCATTTTA
CATTCCACTACCATTTTTTCATCCACAATTTTTCTTTTGATTGTTGTCTCTTTGCCAAGCCATTTTTGGA
CGTGAATCATTGAGCCATTCTCTAATGTTATGGTGCTCTTTACTTTCCGGTTGTCTGCTGTAGTTTCATC
AAATTCTTCCCCCAGCTTGAAGGAGATCTTAGTGTCCTGGAAAGAACTTTCTGTTCTTATGGTCATCATT
TTCCCATCAACACTAATAGTTACTGTCGGTTTCACTAACCCTGCCATGTTCCGGGCTGCGAAATTCACTC
CCAGTTCTTTCATGTAATCCTCAAAGTTTTCACTGGAGACCAGCTTCCAGGTTCCCAAGAAGGGCTCCAT
GGATTGGAAGTACAGGTTCTCGGTACCCAGATCTACACCAGAAGAATGATGATGATGATGGTGCATATGT
ATATCTCCTTCTTAAAGTTAAACAAAATTATTTCTAGAGGGGAATTGTTATCCGCTCACAATTCCCCTAT
AGTGAGTCGTATTAATTTCGCGGGATCGAGATCTCGATCCTCTACGCCGGACGCATCGTGGCCGGCATCA
CCGGCGCCACAGGTGCGGTTGCTGGCGCCTATATCGCCGACATCACCGATGGGGAAGATCGGGCTCGCCA
CTTCGGGCTCATGAGCGCTTGTTTCGGCGTGGGTATGGTGGCAGGCCCCGTGGCCGGGGGACTGGTTGGG
CGCCATCTCC
