>Addgene plasmid #39107 | FABP9 | addgene partial sequence | sequence record 51901 | T7 5'-TAATACGACTCACTATAGGG-3'
AATTTTGTTTAACTTTAAGAAGGAGATATACATATGCACCATCATCATCATCATTCTTCTGGTGTAGATC
TGGGTACCGAGAACCTGTACTTCCAATCCATGGAGCCCTTCTTGGGAACCTGGAAGCTGGTCTCCAGTGA
AAACTTTGAGGATTACATGAAAGAACTGGGAGTGAATTTCGCAGCCCGGAACATGGCAGGGTTAGTGAAA
CCGACAGTAACTATTAGTGTTGATGGGAAAATGATGACCATAAGAACAGAAAGTTCTTTCCAGGACACTA
AGATCTCCTTCAAGCTGGGGGAAGAATTTGATGAAACTACAGCAGACAACCGGAAAGTAAAGAGCACCAT
AACATTAGAGAATGGCTCAATGATTCACGTCCAAAAATGGCTTGGCAAAGAGACAACAATCAAAAGAAAA
ATTGTGGATGAAAAAATGGTAGTGGAATGTAAAATGAATAATATTGTCAGCACCAGAATCTACGAAAAGG
TGTGACAGTAAAGGTGGATACGGATCCGAATTCGAGCTCCGTCGACAAGCTTGCGGCCGCACTCGAGCAC
CACCACCACCACCACTGAGATCCGGCTGCTAACAAAGCCCGAAAGGAAGCTGAGTTGGCTGCTGCCACCG
CTGAGCAATAACTAGCATAACCCCTTGGGGCCTCTAAACGGGTCTTGAGGGGTTTTTTGCTGAAAGGAGG
AACTATATCCGGATTGGCGAATGGG
[124 nt withheld, positions 726-849]
CGCCGGCTTTCCCCGTCAAGCTCTAAATCGG
